Addgene plasmid #201096: pPOTv6-hygro-His:mNG:His
Purpose: Trypanosoma brucei PCR only tagging (pPOT) vector for endogenous gene tagging
Depositing lab: Samuel Dean. Depositing organization: University of Warwick. Publication: A comprehensive toolkit for protein localization and functional analysis in trypanosomatids. Paterou A, Saez Conde J, Tyc J, Sunter JD, Vaughan S, Gull K, Dean S. Open Biol. 2025 Apr;15(4):240361. doi: 10.1098/rsob.240361. Epub 2025 Apr 2. PubMed 40169015.
Backbone
  Vector backbone: pPOT
  Vector type: Unspecified
Growth in bacteria
  Bacterial resistance: Ampicillin, 100 μg/mL
  Growth temperature: 37°C
  Growth strain: NEB Stable
  Copy number: High Copy
Gene/Insert
  Gene/Insert name: mNeonGreen
  Species: Synthetic
  Promoter: read through
  Cloning method: Restriction Enzyme; 5′ cloning site HindIII (not destroyed); 3′ cloning site BamHI (not destroyed)
  Sequencing primers: 5′ cTATGGGTTCTGGTAGTG; 3′ cTTAACTACCCGATCCTG
Terms and licenses: Academic/Nonprofit Terms; Industry Terms: Not Available to Industry
Depositor comments: Please visit https://doi.org/10.1101/2023.04.21.537815 for bioRxiv preprint.
How to cite: pPOTv6-hygro-His:mNG:His was a gift from Samuel Dean (Addgene plasmid # 201096 ; http://n2t.net/addgene:201096 ; RRID:Addgene_201096)
