[The description below was written by a language model from this plasmid's Addgene catalogue record and pLannotate feature annotations shown in this document.]
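Description:
pPOTv6-hygro-His:mNG:His is a PCR-only tagging (pPOT) template plasmid for endogenous gene tagging in Trypanosoma brucei. It is not designed to be maintained or expressed as a plasmid in the parasite. Instead, it serves as a template from which tagging amplicons are generated by PCR, typically with long primers that add homology to the target locus so that the product integrates by homologous recombination. In E. coli it is propagated as a high-copy plasmid through a ColE1/pUC-type origin, with β-lactamase (AmpR) under its own promoter giving ampicillin selection. The 6.8 kb backbone also carries standard cloning-vector remnants: an f1 origin, lacZα and lacI fragments, the lac promoter and operator, and flanking T7 and SP6 promoters.

The payload is mNeonGreen, a bright, fast-maturing monomeric green/yellow fluorescent protein, cloned between retained HindIII and BamHI sites. The construct name indicates that His tags flank it on both sides, although these were not annotated in the feature table. Two copies of the hygromycin phosphotransferase gene (hph) lie in the same orientation, one upstream and one downstream of mNeonGreen. This layout fits the pPOT design, in which one template supports both tagging orientations: an amplicon spanning the upstream marker plus the tag would suit N-terminal tagging, and one spanning the tag plus the downstream marker would suit C-terminal tagging. The record itself does not spell this out. The promoter is listed as "read through", meaning that no dedicated promoter is included and expression depends on transcription of the host locus after integration. The intergenic regions that would supply RNA-processing signals are not annotated. The plasmid is used to tag trypanosome proteins at their native loci for localisation and functional studies, with hygromycin selection of transfectants.
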