Features (pLannotate 1.2.2; 15 found; start..end, strand, type, name):
    171..1193    +  CDS            hph: KHYB_ECOLX - Experimental evidence at protein level: Swiss-Prot protein existence level 1. The aminoglycoside phosphotransferases achieve inactivation of their antibiotic substrates by phosphorylation. Only phosphorylates hygromycin and closely related compounds such as demethyl analogs and destomycin. From Escherichia coli.
   1608..2315    +  CDS            mNeonGreen: mNeonGreen is a basic (constitutively fluorescent) green/yellow fluorescent protein published in 2013, derived from Branchiostoma lanceolatum. It is reported to be a very rapidly-maturing monomer with moderate acid sensitivity.
   2736..3758    +  CDS            hph: KHYB_ECOLX - Experimental evidence at protein level: Swiss-Prot protein existence level 1. The aminoglycoside phosphotransferases achieve inactivation of their antibiotic substrates by phosphorylation. Only phosphorylates hygromycin and closely related compounds such as demethyl analogs and destomycin. From Escherichia coli.
   3954..3972    -  promoter       SP6 promoter: promoter for bacteriophage SP6 RNA polymerase
   4014..4030    -  protein_bind   lac operator: The lac repressor binds to the lac operator to inhibit transcription in E. coli. This inhibition can be relieved by adding lactose or isopropyl-β-D-thiogalactopyranoside (IPTG). lac repressor encoded by lacI
   4038..4068    -  promoter       lac promoter: promoter for the E. coli lac operon
   4083..4104    -  protein_bind   CAP binding site: CAP binding activates transcription in the presence of cAMP. E. coli catabolite activator protein
   4117..4209    -  CDS            lacI (fragment): lac repressor; lacI; The lac repressor binds to the lac operator to inhibit transcription in E. coli. This inhibition can be relieved by adding lactose or isopropyl-β-D-thiogalactopyranoside (IPTG).
   4392..4980    -  rep_origin     ori: high-copy-number ColE1/pMB1/pBR322/pUC origin of replication
   5151..6011    -  CDS            AmpR: β-lactamase; bla; confers resistance to ampicillin, carbenicillin, and related antibiotics
   6012..6116    -  promoter       AmpR promoter: bla
   6143..6193    +  misc_feature   bom (fragment): basis of mobility region from pBR322
   6194..6649    -  rep_origin     f1 ori (sequence partly withheld): f1 bacteriophage origin of replication; arrow indicates direction of (+) strand synthesis
   6653..6810    -  CDS            lacZα (fragment): LacZα fragment of β-galactosidase; lacZ fragment
   6813..2       +  promoter       T7 promoter (across the origin): promoter for bacteriophage T7 RNA polymerase
>Addgene plasmid #201096 | pPOTv6-hygro-His:mNG:His | addgene full sequence | sequence record 440817 | Addgene NGS Result
GGGCGAATTGGGCCCGTATAATGCAGACCTGCTGCAAGCTAGGGGCACAGCAAGGTCTTCTGAAATTCAT
GTTTTTTTTTTTTTTACTCTGCATTGCAGTCTCCGCTCTTATTTAGTTTTGCTTTACGTAAGGTCTCGTT
GCTGCCATAAAATAAGCTCTAGTGGAATTCATGAAAAAGCCTGAACTCACCGCGACGTCTGTCGAGAAGT
TTCTGATCGAAAAGTTCGACAGCGTCTCCGACCTGATGCAGCTCTCGGAGGGCGAAGAATCTCGTGCTTT
CAGCTTCGATGTAGGAGGGCGTGGATATGTCCTGCGGGTAAATAGCTGCGCCGATGGTTTCTACAAAGAT
CGTTATGTTTATCGGCACTTTGCATCGGCCGCGCTCCCGATTCCGGAAGTGCTTGACATTGGGGAATTTA
GCGAGAGCCTGACCTATTGCATCTCCCGCCGTGCACAGGGTGTCACGTTGCAAGACCTGCCTGAAACCGA
ACTGCCCGCTGTTCTGCAGCCGGTCGCGGAGGCAATGGATGCGATCGCTGCGGCCGATCTTAGCCAGACG
AGCGGGTTCGGCCCATTCGGACCGCAAGGAATCGGTCAATACACTACATGGCGTGATTTTATATGCGCGA
TTGCTGATCCCCATGTGTATCACTGGCAAACTGTGATGGACGACACCGTCAGTGCGTCCGTCGCGCAGGC
TCTCGATGAGCTGATGCTTTGGGCCGAGGACTGCCCCGAAGTCCGGCACCTCGTGCACGCGGATTTCGGC
TCCAACAATGTCCTGACGGACAATGGCCGCATAACAGCGGTCATTGACTGGAGCGAGGCGATGTTCGGGG
ATTCCCAATACGAGGTCGCCAACATCTTCTTCTGGAGGCCGTGGTTGGCTTGTATGGAGCAGCAGACGCG
CTACTTCGAGCGGAGGCATCCGGAGCTTGCAGGATCGCCTCGGCTCCGGGCGTATATGCTCCGCATTGGT
CTTGACCAACTCTATCAGAGCTTGGTTGACGGCAATTTCGATGATGCAGCTTGGGCGCAGGGTCGATGCG
ACGCAATCGTCCGATCCGGAGCCGGGACTGTCGGGCGTACACAAATCGCCCGCAGAAGCGCGGCCGTCTG
GACCGATGGCTGTGTAGAAGTACTCGCCGATAGTGGAAACCGACGCCCCAGCACTCGTCCGAGGGCAAAG
GAATAGCCATGGTGCCCATTTAGTTGGCCTTTCCCTTGTCTCGTGTCTTTTCCGTGGAAAGGTTCCCGGA
GTAATCTGATGGCACAGCAGGGAGGTGCGCCTGCAGGTTGGTTAGGAAGGGGGGATGATGTAAAAGAAGA
AAATGGGGGGATTCGAGCCCCACGCGTTGCTCAAGCTGTGTAGCGCAGGCGTTTCCTTACATATTTCTCT
AACAGGCACGGAAGCCTAACAAATACACTTGGCTTATTTTTTTGCCCCCTCATGTCTTGTACAAATATTT
GCGATAGCTTAGCTATCAGCCACATTAATCAAACAAGTATACCAACAAGCCCGAAAACAGAAACTCAACT
GCAACGGGTACCTATGGGTTCTGGTAGTGGTTCCGGTTCCGGTTCTCACCACCACCACCATCACAAGCTT
GTCTCGAAAGGTGAGGAAGACAATATGGCCAGCTTGCCAGCAACGCACGAGCTTCATATATTTGGGTCGA
TCAACGGTGTGGATTTCGACATGGTGGGTCAAGGCACAGGTAATCCTAATGACGGGTATGAAGAACTCAA
TTTGAAGAGCACTAAGGGAGATCTCCAGTTTTCCCCGTGGATTCTTGTGCCGCATATTGGTTATGGTTTT
CATCAGTACTTACCATACCCCGATGGAATGTCGCCCTTCCAAGCAGCTATGGTGGACGGCTCGGGGTATC
AAGTACATCGCACCATGCAATTTGAGGACGGAGCATCCCTCACCGTAAACTACCGCTATACGTATGAGGG
GAGCCACATAAAAGGTGAGGCTCAAGTTAAAGGCACAGGCTTCCCAGCTGACGGCCCGGTCATGACCAAT
TCATTAACCGCTGCTGATTGGTGCCGTTCTAAGAAGACCTACCCTAACGACAAGACGATCATTAGTACTT
TTAAGTGGAGTTATACCACAGGAAACGGAAAGCGGTATCGAAGCACTGCTCGAACAACCTACACATTTGC
GAAGCCAATGGCCGCGAACTACTTGAAGAACCAGCCAATGTATGTGTTTCGAAAAACGGAACTGAAGCAT
TCGAAAACCGAGCTTAATTTTAAAGAGTGGCAGAAGGCGTTTACAGACGTGATGGGGATGGACGAATTGT
ATAAGGGATCCCACCACCACCACCATCACGGATCAGGATCTGGATCAGGATCGGGTAGTTAAGAGCTCCG
CTGCGCTTAAATGTCTTTCATTATAATCAATGTATAACCTTTATGTAGTATTTCAATCTATGCCGCTGTG
TACGTGCACTGCGGTGCCTATCCTTCGGCATTAGAGAGTCACTGTTTGTGTAGATCGTAGCTGCATGTCT
GACATCTGGTTCATTAGTGCCGTTTTGAGTCTGCACTGTTGTGCAACTTGATATTCATCACTGCACACCA
ACCGTGTGTTTCCTCCTTTGGGTGCACCCTTTAATCCTTGTCTTCTCCTTTTTTGTCTCTTTCCCCCTCG
AAAAGGTGTCAAACTACTGCCGCATAAACTACGGTTATCCCAAATTTAAGAGAAAGCAATAAAGCATCAG
CTAGCATGAAAAAGCCTGAACTCACCGCGACGTCTGTCGAGAAGTTTCTGATCGAAAAGTTCGACAGCGT
CTCCGACCTGATGCAGCTCTCGGAGGGCGAAGAATCTCGTGCTTTCAGCTTCGATGTAGGAGGGCGTGGA
TATGTCCTGCGGGTAAATAGCTGCGCCGATGGTTTCTACAAAGATCGTTATGTTTATCGGCACTTTGCAT
CGGCCGCGCTCCCGATTCCGGAAGTGCTTGACATTGGGGAATTTAGCGAGAGCCTGACCTATTGCATCTC
CCGCCGTGCACAGGGTGTCACGTTGCAAGACCTGCCTGAAACCGAACTGCCCGCTGTTCTGCAGCCGGTC
GCGGAGGCAATGGATGCGATCGCTGCGGCCGATCTTAGCCAGACGAGCGGGTTCGGCCCATTCGGACCGC
AAGGAATCGGTCAATACACTACATGGCGTGATTTTATATGCGCGATTGCTGATCCCCATGTGTATCACTG
GCAAACTGTGATGGACGACACCGTCAGTGCGTCCGTCGCGCAGGCTCTCGATGAGCTGATGCTTTGGGCC
GAGGACTGCCCCGAAGTCCGGCACCTCGTGCACGCGGATTTCGGCTCCAACAATGTCCTGACGGACAATG
GCCGCATAACAGCGGTCATTGACTGGAGCGAGGCGATGTTCGGGGATTCCCAATACGAGGTCGCCAACAT
CTTCTTCTGGAGGCCGTGGTTGGCTTGTATGGAGCAGCAGACGCGCTACTTCGAGCGGAGGCATCCGGAG
CTTGCAGGATCGCCTCGGCTCCGGGCGTATATGCTCCGCATTGGTCTTGACCAACTCTATCAGAGCTTGG
TTGACGGCAATTTCGATGATGCAGCTTGGGCGCAGGGTCGATGCGACGCAATCGTCCGATCCGGAGCCGG
GACTGTCGGGCGTACACAAATCGCCCGCAGAAGCGCGGCCGTCTGGACCGATGGCTGTGTAGAAGTACTC
GCCGATAGTGGAAACCGACGCCCCAGCACTCGTCCGAGGGCAAAGGAATAGCTCGAGTGCCCATTTAGTT
GGCTTTTCCCTTGTCTCGTGTCTTTTCCGTGGAAAGGTTCCCGGAGTAATCTGATGGCACAGCAGGGAGG
TGCGCCTGCAGGTTGGTTAGGAAGGGGGGATGATGTAAAAGAAGAAAATGGGGGGATTCGAGCCCCGCAC
AGGTCTCTCAAATTGGATGCATAGCTTGAGTATTCTATAGTGTCACCTAAATAGCTTGGCGTAATCATGG
TCATAGCTGTTTCCTGTGTGAAATTGTTATCCGCTCACAATTCCACACAACATACGAGCCGGAAGCATAA
AGTGTAAAGCCTGGGGTGCCTAATGAGTGAGCTAACTCACATTAATTGCGTTGCGCTCACTGCCCGCTTT
CCAGTCGGGAAACCTGTCGTGCCAGCTGCATTAATGAATCGGCCAACGCGCGGGGAGAGGCGGTTTGCGT
ATTGGGCGCTCTTCCGCTTCCTCGCTCACTGACTCGCTGCGCTCGGTCGTTCGGCTGCGGCGAGCGGTAT
CAGCTCACTCAAAGGCGGTAATACGGTTATCCACAGAATCAGGGGATAACGCAGGAAAGAACATGTGAGC
AAAAGGCCAGCAAAAGGCCAGGAACCGTAAAAAGGCCGCGTTGCTGGCGTTTTTCCATAGGCTCCGCCCC
CCTGACGAGCATCACAAAAATCGACGCTCAAGTCAGAGGTGGCGAAACCCGACAGGACTATAAAGATACC
AGGCGTTTCCCCCTGGAAGCTCCCTCGTGCGCTCTCCTGTTCCGACCCTGCCGCTTACCGGATACCTGTC
CGCCTTTCTCCCTTCGGGAAGCGTGGCGCTTTCTCATAGCTCACGCTGTAGGTATCTCAGTTCGGTGTAG
GTCGTTCGCTCCAAGCTGGGCTGTGTGCACGAACCCCCCGTTCAGCCCGACCGCTGCGCCTTATCCGGTA
ACTATCGTCTTGAGTCCAACCCGGTAAGACACGACTTATCGCCACTGGCAGCAGCCACTGGTAACAGGAT
TAGCAGAGCGAGGTATGTAGGCGGTGCTACAGAGTTCTTGAAGTGGTGGCCTAACTACGGCTACACTAGA
AGAACAGTATTTGGTATCTGCGCTCTGCTGAAGCCAGTTACCTTCGGAAAAAGAGTTGGTAGCTCTTGAT
CCGGCAAACAAACCACCGCTGGTAGCGGTGGTTTTTTTGTTTGCAAGCAGCAGATTACGCGCAGAAAAAA
AGGATCTCAAGAAGATCCTTTGATCTTTTCTACGGGGTCTGACGCTCAGTGGAACGAAAACTCACGTTAA
GGGATTTTGGTCATGAGATTATCAAAAAGGATCTTCACCTAGATCCTTTTAAATTAAAAATGAAGTTTTA
AATCAATCTAAAGTATATATGAGTAAACTTGGTCTGACAGTTACCAATGCTTAATCAGTGAGGCACCTAT
CTCAGCGATCTGTCTATTTCGTTCATCCATAGTTGCCTGACTCCCCGTCGTGTAGATAATTACGATACGG
GAGGGCTTACCATCTGGCCCCAGTGCTGCAATGATACCGCGAGACCCACGCTCACCGGCTCCAGATTTAT
CAGCAATAAACCAGCCAGCCGGAAGGGCCGAGCGCAGAAGTGGTCCTGCAACTTTATCCGCCTCCATCCA
GTCTATTAATTGTTGCCGGGAAGCTAGAGTAAGTAGTTCGCCAGTTAATAGTTTGCGCAACGTTGTTGCC
ATTGCTACAGGCATCGTGGTGTCACGCTCGTCGTTTGGTATGGCTTCATTCAGCTCCGGTTCCCAACGAT
CAAGGCGAGTTACATGATCCCCCATGTTGTGCAAAAAAGCGGTTAGCTCCTTCGGTCCTCCGATCGTTGT
CAGAAGTAAGTTGGCCGCAGTGTTATCACTCATGGTTATGGCAGCACTGCATAATTCTCTTACTGTCATG
CCATCCGTAAGATGCTTTTCTGTGACTGGTGAGTACTCAACCAAGTCATTCTGAGAATAGTGTATGCGGC
GACCGAGTTGCTCTTGCCCGGCGTCAATACGGGATAATACCGCGCCACATAGCAGAACTTTAAAAGTGCT
CATCATTGGAAAACGTTCTTCGGGGCGAAAACTCTCAAGGATCTTACCGCTGTTGAGATCCAGTTCGATG
TAACCCACTCGTGCACCCAACTGATCTTCAGCATCTTTTACTTTCACCAGCGTTTCTGGGTGAGCAAAAA
CAGGAAGGCAAAATGCCGCAAAAAAGGGAATAAGGGCGACACGGAAATGTTGAATACTCATACTCTTCCT
TTTTCAATATTATTGAAGCATTTATCAGGGTTATTGTCTCATGAGCGGATACATATTTGAATGTATTTAG
AAAAATAAACAAATAGGGGTTCCGCGCACATTTCCCCGAAAAGTGCCACCTGATGCGGTGTGAAATACCG
CACAGATGCGTAAGGAGAAAATACCGCATCAGGAAATTGTAAGCGTTAATATTTTGTTAAAATTCGCGTT
AAATTTTTGTTAAATCAGCTCATTTTTTAACCAATAGGCCGAAATCGGCAAAATCCCTTATAAATCAAAA
GAATAGACCGAGATAGGGT
[37 nt withheld, positions 6320-6356]
AAAGAACGTGGACTCCAACGTCAAAGG
[49 nt withheld, positions 6384-6432]
T
[91 nt withheld, positions 6434-6524]
G
[98 nt withheld, positions 6526-6623]
ACTTAATGCGCCGCTACAGGGCGCGTCCATTCGCCATTCAGGCTGCGCAACTGTTGGGAAGGGCGATCGG
TGCGGGCCTCTTCGCTATTACGCCAGCTGGCGAAAGGGGGATGTGCTGCAAGGCGATTAAGTTGGGTAAC
GCCAGGGTTTTCCCAGTCACGACGTTGTAAAACGACGGCCAGTGAATTGTAATACGACTCACTATA
